Addgene plasmid #119624: pC0.027
Purpose: Level 0 Part. CDS
Depositing lab: Alistair McCormick. Depositing organization: University of Edinburgh. Publication: CyanoGate: A Modular Cloning Suite for Engineering Cyanobacteria Based on the Plant MoClo Syntax. Vasudevan R, Gale GAR, Schiavon AA, Puzorjov A, Malin J, Gillespie MD, Vavitsas K, Zulkower V, Wang B, Howe CJ, Lea-Smith DJ, McCormick AJ. Plant Physiol. 2019 May;180(1):39-55. doi: 10.1104/pp.18.01401. Epub 2019 Feb 28. PubMed 30819783.
Backbone
  Vector backbone: pICH41264
  Backbone size w/o insert (bp): 2247
  Vector type: Synthetic Biology
Growth in bacteria
  Bacterial resistance: Spectinomycin, 50 μg/mL
  Growth temperature: 37°C
  Growth strain: DH5alpha
  Copy number: High Copy
Gene/Insert
  Gene/Insert name: AbRKan
  Insert size (bp): 1210
  Cloning method: Restriction Enzyme; 5′ cloning site BpiI (destroyed during cloning); 3′ cloning site BpiI (destroyed during cloning)
  Sequencing primers: 5′ ttgagtgagctgataccgct; 3′ GTCTCATGAGCGGATACATATTTGAATG
Terms and licenses: Academic/Nonprofit Terms; Industry Terms: Not Available to Industry
Depositor comments: Antibiotic resistance (AbR) cassette for Kanamycin. Please visit https://www.biorxiv.org/content/10.1101/426700v1 for bioRxiv preprint.
How to cite: pC0.027 was a gift from Alistair McCormick (Addgene plasmid # 119624 ; http://n2t.net/addgene:119624 ; RRID:Addgene_119624)
