[The description below was written by a language model from this plasmid's Addgene catalogue record and pLannotate feature annotations shown in this document.]
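Description:
pC0.027 is a Level 0 part plasmid from the CyanoGate modular cloning suite, a Golden Gate/MoClo-style toolkit that extends the plant MoClo syntax to cyanobacterial engineering. It is built on the pICH41264 acceptor backbone (about 2.2 kb) and is maintained in E. coli as a high-copy plasmid through a ColE1/pUC-type origin. Selection of the plasmid itself is by spectinomycin, conferred by an aadA aminoglycoside adenylyltransferase gene. The annotation places a bla-type promoter upstream of this marker. The short integrase and gentamicin acetyltransferase fragments nearby are probably remnants of the integron context from which aadA was taken rather than functional genes.

The payload is AbRKan, a roughly 1.2 kb kanamycin resistance cassette catalogued as a CDS-position part. In the sequenced plasmid (3,463 nt) it appears as a complete aph(3')-Ia aminoglycoside phosphotransferase (KanR) coding sequence on the reverse strand. An adjacent fragment of a Tn903 transposition protein is consistent with a Tn903 origin for the marker. The feature table annotates no separate promoter or terminator for the cassette, so the record does not show which regulatory sequences accompany the gene. The insert was cloned via BpiI sites that were destroyed in the process, as is typical for Level 0 assembly. The short lacI fragment is probably residual backbone sequence.

As a standardised part, pC0.027 is intended for combination with other Level 0 modules in hierarchical Type IIS assemblies. It supplies a kanamycin selection marker for higher-level constructs, such as those used to select transformed cyanobacteria.
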