Features (pLannotate 1.2.2; 8 found; start..end, strand, type, name):
    110..214     +  promoter       AmpR promoter: bla
    205..285     -  CDS            int (fragment): INT2_ECOLX - Protein inferred from homology: Swiss-Prot protein existence level 3. Putative integrase believed to be involved in the insertion of antibiotic resistance genes into plasmids and transposons. From Escherichia coli.
    373..429     +  CDS            GmR (fragment): gentamycin acetyltransferase; aacC1; confers resistance to gentamycin
    436..1224    +  CDS            aadA: S3AD_ECOLX - Experimental evidence at protein level: Swiss-Prot protein existence level 1. Mediates bacterial resistance to the antibiotics streptomycin and spectinomycin. From Escherichia coli.
   1398..1986    +  rep_origin     ori: high-copy-number ColE1/pMB1/pBR322/pUC origin of replication
   2169..2218    +  CDS            lacI (fragment): lac repressor; lacI; The lac repressor binds to the lac operator to inhibit transcription in E. coli. This inhibition can be relieved by adding lactose or isopropyl-β-D-thiogalactopyranoside (IPTG).
   2238..2381    -  CDS            TRA2_ECOLX (fragment): Protein predicted: Swiss-Prot protein existence level 4. Required for transposition of transposon Tn903. From Escherichia coli.
   2522..3337    -  CDS            KanR: aminoglycoside phosphotransferase; aph(3')-Ia; confers resistance to kanamycin in bacteria or G418 (Geneticin®) in eukaryotes
>Addgene plasmid #119624 | pC0.027 | addgene full sequence | sequence record 236343 | Addgene NGS Result
GTGGCTCTTCAGTGGACGAAAGGGCCTCGTGATACGCCTATTTTTATAGGTTAATGTCATGATAATAATG
GTTTCTTAGACGTCAGGTGGCACTTTTCGGGGAAATGTGCGCGGAACCCCTATTTGTTTATTTTTCTAAA
TACATTCAAATATGTATCCGCTCATGAGACAATAACCCTGATAAATGCTTCAATAATATTGAAAAAGGAA
GAGTATGCGCTCACGCAACTGGTCCAGAACCTTGACCGAACGCAGCGGTGGTAACGGCGCAGTGGCGGTT
TTCATGGCTTGTTATGACTGTTTTTTTTTGGGGTACAGTCTATGCCTCGGGCATCCAAGCAGCAAGCGCG
TTACGCCGTGGGTCGATGTTTGATGTTATGGAGCAGCAACGATGTTACGCAGCAGGGCAGTCGCCCTAAA
ACAAAGTTAAACATCATGAGGGAAGCGGTGATCGCCGAAGTATCGACTCAACTATCAGAGGTAGTTGGCG
TCATCGAGCGCCATCTCGAACCGACGTTGCTGGCCGTACATTTGTACGGCTCCGCAGTGGATGGCGGCCT
GAAGCCACACAGCGATATTGATTTGCTGGTTACGGTGACCGTAAGGCTTGATGAAACAACGCGGCGAGCT
TTGATCAACGACCTTTTGGAAACTTCGGCTTCCCCTGGAGAGAGCGAGATTCTCCGCGCTGTAGAAGTCA
CCATTGTTGTGCACGACGACATCATTCCGTGGCGTTATCCAGCTAAGCGCGAACTGCAATTTGGAGAATG
GCAGCGCAATGACATTCTTGCAGGTATCTTCGAGCCAGCCACGATCGACATTGATCTGGCTATCTTGCTG
ACAAAAGCAAGAGAACATAGCGTTGCCTTGGTAGGTCCAGCGGCGGAGGAACTCTTTGATCCGGTTCCTG
AACAGGATCTATTTGAGGCGCTAAATGAAACCTTAACGCTATGGAACTCGCCGCCCGACTGGGCTGGCGA
TGAGCGAAATGTAGTGCTTACGTTGTCCCGCATTTGGTACAGCGCAGTAACCGGCAAAATCGCGCCGAAG
GATGTCGCTGCCGACTGGGCAATGGAGCGCCTGCCGGCCCAGTATCAGCCCGTCATACTTGAAGCTAGAC
AGGCTTATCTTGGACAAGAAGAAGATCGCTTGGCCTCGCGCGCAGATCAGTTGGAAGAATTTGTCCATTA
CGTAAAAGGCGAGATCACCAAGGTAGTCGGCAAATAACTGTCAGACCAAGTTTACTCATATATACTTTAG
ATTGATTTAAAACTTCATTTTTAATTTAAAAGGATCTAGGTGAAGATCCTTTTTGATAATCTCATGACCA
AAATCCCTTAACGTGAGTTTTCGTTCCACTGAGCGTCAGACCCCGTAGAAAAGATCAAAGGATCTTCTTG
AGATCCTTTTTTTCTGCGCGTAATCTGCTGCTTGCAAACAAAAAAACCACCGCTACCAGCGGTGGTTTGT
TTGCCGGATCAAGAGCTACCAACTCTTTTTCCGAAGGTAACTGGCTTCAGCAGAGCGCAGATACCAAATA
CTGTTCTTCTAGTGTAGCCGTAGTTAGGCCACCACTTCAAGAACTCTGTAGCACCGCCTACATACCTCGC
TCTGCTAATCCTGTTACCAGTGGCTGCTGCCAGTGGCGATAAGTCGTGTCTTACCGGGTTGGACTCAAGA
CGATAGTTACCGGATAAGGCGCAGCGGTCGGGCTGAACGGGGGGTTCGTGCACACAGCCCAGCTTGGAGC
GAACGACCTACACCGAACTGAGATACCTACAGCGTGAGCTATGAGAAAGCGCCACGCTTCCCGAAGGGAG
AAAGGCGGACAGGTATCCGGTAAGCGGCAGGGTCGGAACAGGAGAGCGCACGAGGGAGCTTCCAGGGGGA
AACGCCTGGTATCTTTATAGTCCTGTCGGGTTTCGCCACCTCTGACTTGAGCGTCGATTTTTGTGATGCT
CGTCAGGGGGGCGGAGCCTATGGAAAAACGCCAGCAACGCGGCCTTTTTACGGTTCCTGGCCTTTTGCTG
GCCTTTTGCTCACATGTTCTTTCCTGCGTTATCCCCTGATTCTGTGGATAACCGTATTACCGCCTTTGAG
TGAGCTGATACCGCTCGCCGCAGCCGAACGACCGAGCGCAGCGAGTCAGTGAGCGAGGAAGCGGAAGAGC
GCCCAATACGCAAACCGCCTCTCCCCGCGCGTTGGCCGATTCATTAATCACTCTGTGGTCTCAAGGTCTG
AGGTCTGCCTCGTGAAGAAGGTGTTGCTGACTCATACCAGGCCTGAATCGCCCCATCATCCAGCCAGAAA
GTGAGGGAGCCACGGTTGATGAGAGCTTTGTTGTAGGTGGACCAGTTGGTGATTTTGAACTTTTGCTTTG
CCACGGAACGGTCTGCGTTGTCGGGAAGATGCGTGATCTGATCCTTCAACTCAGCAAAAGTTCGATTTAT
TCAACAAAGCCGCCGTCCCGTCAAGTCAGCGTAATGCTCTGCCAGTGTTACAACCAATTAACCAATTCTG
ATTAGAAAAACTCATCGAGCATCAAATGAAACTGCAATTTATTCATATCAGGATTATCAATACCATATTT
TTGAAAAAGCCGTTTCTGTAATGAAGGAGAAAACTCACCGAGGCAGTTCCATAGGATGGCAAGATCCTGG
TATCGGTCTGCGATTCCGACTCGTCCAACATCAATACAACCTATTAATTTCCCCTCGTCAAAAATAAGGT
TATCAAGTGAGAAATCACCATGAGTGACGACTGAATCCGGTGAGAATGGCAAAAGCTTATGCATTTCTTT
CCAGACTTGTTCAACAGGCCAGCCATTACGCTCGTCATCAAAATCACTCGCATCAACCAAACCGTTATTC
ATTCGTGATTGCGCCTGAGCGAGACGAAATACGCGATCGCTGTTAAAAGGACAATTACAAACAGGAATCG
AATGCAACCGGCGCAGGAACACTGCCAGCGCATCAACAATATTTTCACCTGAATCAGGATATTCTTCTAA
TACCTGGAATGCTGTTTTCCCGGGGATCGCAGTGGTGAGTAACCATGCATCATCAGGAGTACGGATAAAA
TGCTTGATGGTCGGAAGAGGCATAAATTCCGTCAGCCAGTTTAGTCTGACCATCTCATCTGTAACATCAT
TGGCAACGCTACCTTTGCCATGTTTCAGAAACAACTCTGGCGCATCGGGCTTCCCATACAATCGATAGAT
TGTCGCACCTGATTGCCCGACATTATCGCGAGCCCATTTATACCCATATAAATCAGCATCCATGTTGGAA
TTTAATCGCGGCCTCGAGCAAGACGTTTCCCGTTGAATATGGCTCATAACACCCCTTGTATTACTGTTTA
TGTAAGCAGACAGTTTTATTGTTCATGATGATATATTTTTATCTTGTGCAATGTAACATCAGAGATTTTG
AGACACAACGTGGCTTTGCTTTGAGACCACGAA
