>Addgene plasmid #119624 | pC0.027 | depositor partial sequence | sequence record 226142 | AbRKan
AAGCAAAGCCACGTTGTGTCTCAAAATCTCTGATGTTACATTGCACAAGATAAAAATATATCATCATGAA
CAATAAAACTGTCTGCTTACATAAACAGTAATACAAGGGGTGTTATGAGCCATATTCAACGGGAAACGTC
TTGCTCGAGGCCGCGATTAAATTCCAACATGGATGCTGATTTATATGGGTATAAATGGGCTCGCGATAAT
GTCGGGCAATCAGGTGCGACAATCTATCGATTGTATGGGAAGCCCGATGCGCCAGAGTTGTTTCTGAAAC
ATGGCAAAGGTAGCGTTGCCAATGATGTTACAGATGAGATGGTCAGACTAAACTGGCTGACGGAATTTAT
GCCTCTTCCGACCATCAAGCATTTTATCCGTACTCCTGATGATGCATGGTTACTCACCACTGCGATCCCC
GGGAAAACAGCATTCCAGGTATTAGAAGAATATCCTGATTCAGGTGAAAATATTGTTGATGCGCTGGCAG
TGTTCCTGCGCCGGTTGCATTCGATTCCTGTTTGTAATTGTCCTTTTAACAGCGATCGCGTATTTCGTCT
CGCTCAGGCGCAATCACGAATGAATAACGGTTTGGTTGATGCGAGTGATTTTGATGACGAGCGTAATGGC
TGGCCTGTTGAACAAGTCTGGAAAGAAATGCATAAGCTTTTGCCATTCTCACCGGATTCAGTCGTCACTC
ATGGTGATTTCTCACTTGATAACCTTATTTTTGACGAGGGGAAATTAATAGGTTGTATTGATGTTGGACG
AGTCGGAATCGCAGACCGATACCAGGATCTTGCCATCCTATGGAACTGCCTCGGTGAGTTTTCTCCTTCA
TTACAGAAACGGCTTTTTCAAAAATATGGTATTGATAATCCTGATATGAATAAATTGCAGTTTCATTTGA
TGCTCGATGAGTTTTTCTAATCAGAATTGGTTAATTGGTTGTAACACTGGCAGAGCATTACGCTGACTTG
ACGGGACGGCGGCTTTGTTGAATAAATCGAACTTTTGCTGAGTTGAAGGATCAGATCACGCATCTTCCCG
ACAACGCAGACCGTTCCGTGGCAAAGCAAAAGTTCAAAATCACCAACTGGTCCACCTACAACAAAGCTCT
CATCAACCGTGGCTCCCTCACTTTCTGGCTGGATGATGGGGCGATTCAGGCCTGGTATGAGTCAGCAACA
CCTTCTTCACGAGGCAGACCTCAGACCT
